Addgene plasmid #104684: pUG-UBC19
Purpose: Cloning Module
Depositing lab: Marco Trujillo. Depositing organization: Leibniz Institute of Plant Biochemistry (IPB). Publication: UbiGate: a synthetic biology toolbox to analyse ubiquitination. Kowarschik K, Hoehenwarter W, Marillonnet S, Trujillo M. New Phytol. 2018 Mar;217(4):1749-1763. doi: 10.1111/nph.14900. Epub 2017 Nov 30. PubMed 29194629.
Backbone
  Vector backbone: pICH41308
  Backbone manufacturer: self-made
  Backbone size w/o insert (bp): 2251
  Vector type: Synthetic Biology
Growth in bacteria
  Bacterial resistance: Spectinomycin, 50 μg/mL
  Growth temperature: 37°C
  Growth strain: DH5alpha
  Copy number: High Copy
Gene/Insert
  Gene/Insert name: AtUBC19 (alt name: AT3G20060)
  Species: A. thaliana (mustard weed)
  Insert size (bp): 551
  Mutation: BpiI/BsaI sites removed by point-mutation
  Entrez Gene: UBC19 (a.k.a. ubiquitin-conjugating enzyme19)
  Cloning method: Restriction Enzyme; 5′ cloning site BpiI (destroyed during cloning); 3′ cloning site BpiI (destroyed during cloning)
  Sequencing primers: 5′ moclof, agcgaggaagcggaagagcg; 3′ moclor, gccacctgacgtctaagaaacc
Terms and licenses: Academic/Nonprofit Terms; Industry Terms: Not Available to Industry
Depositor comments: release insert with BsaI and clone to Level 1 cloning vector
How to cite: pUG-UBC19 was a gift from Marco Trujillo (Addgene plasmid # 104684 ; http://n2t.net/addgene:104684 ; RRID:Addgene_104684)
