[The description below was written by a language model from this plasmid's Addgene catalogue record and pLannotate feature annotations shown in this document.]
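Description:
pUG-UBC19 is a small cloning module from the UbiGate synthetic biology toolbox, a collection of Golden Gate/MoClo-style parts built for analysing ubiquitination. It is based on the pICH41308 backbone and serves as an entry-level part plasmid rather than an expression vector. The feature tables show no promoter or terminator positioned to drive the insert. The plasmid is maintained in E. coli at high copy through a ColE1/pUC-type origin and is selected with spectinomycin through the aadA aminoglycoside adenylyltransferase gene, which lies downstream of a bla (AmpR) promoter annotation. The short fragments annotated as integrase, gentamicin acetyltransferase, lacI and RSF origin are too small to be functional and are probably remnants of the backbone's resistance cassette and flanking sequence.

The payload is the coding sequence of Arabidopsis thaliana UBC19 (AT3G20060), a ubiquitin-conjugating (E2) enzyme that accepts ubiquitin from the E1. It is annotated as part of the anaphase-promoting complex, with a possible role in cell cycle control and cyclin B1 degradation. The insert of about 550 bp was domesticated by point mutations that remove internal BpiI and BsaI sites, so it is compatible with type IIS assembly. It was inserted using BpiI sites that were destroyed in the process. According to the depositor, the insert is released with BsaI and moved into a Level 1 vector, where it would be joined to other modules to build a transcription unit. The record does not say which promoters, tags or hosts are used at that stage. The depositor's sequence and the repository's sequencing result carry the same main features at different start coordinates and differ in length by only two nucleotides.
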