Features (pLannotate 1.2.2; 7 found; start..end, strand, type, name):
    110..214     +  promoter       AmpR promoter: bla
    205..285     -  CDS            int (fragment): INT2_ECOLX - Protein inferred from homology: Swiss-Prot protein existence level 3. Putative integrase believed to be involved in the insertion of antibiotic resistance genes into plasmids and transposons. From Escherichia coli.
    371..427     +  CDS            GmR (fragment): gentamycin acetyltransferase; aacC1; confers resistance to gentamycin
    434..1222    +  CDS            aadA: S3AD_ECOLX - Experimental evidence at protein level: Swiss-Prot protein existence level 1. Mediates bacterial resistance to the antibiotics streptomycin and spectinomycin. From Escherichia coli.
   1396..1984    +  rep_origin     ori: high-copy-number ColE1/pMB1/pBR322/pUC origin of replication
   2167..2216    +  CDS            lacI (fragment): lac repressor; lacI; The lac repressor binds to the lac operator to inhibit transcription in E. coli. This inhibition can be relieved by adding lactose or isopropyl-β-D-thiogalactopyranoside (IPTG).
   2233..2775    +  CDS            UBC19: UBC19_ARATH - Experimental evidence at protein level: Swiss-Prot protein existence level 1. Accepts the ubiquitin from the E1 complex and catalyzes its covalent attachment to other proteins. Part of the anaphase-promoting complex (APC). May have a key function during cell cycle and be involved in cyclin B1 degradation. From Arabidopsis thaliana (Mouse-ear cress).
>Addgene plasmid #104684 | pUG-UBC19 | depositor full sequence | sequence record 198513 | Full Sequence
GTGGCTCTTCAGTGGACGAAAGGGCCTCGTGATACGCCTATTTTTATAGGTTAATGTCATGATAATAATG
GTTTCTTAGACGTCAGGTGGCACTTTTCGGGGAAATGTGCGCGGAACCCCTATTTGTTTATTTTTCTAAA
TACATTCAAATATGTATCCGCTCATGAGACAATAACCCTGATAAATGCTTCAATAATATTGAAAAAGGAA
GAGTATGCGCTCACGCAACTGGTCCAGAACCTTGACCGAACGCAGCGGTGGTAACGGCGCAGTGGCGGTT
TTCATGGCTTGTTATGACTGTTTTTTTGGGGTACAGTCTATGCCTCGGGCATCCAAGCAGCAAGCGCGTT
ACGCCGTGGGTCGATGTTTGATGTTATGGAGCAGCAACGATGTTACGCAGCAGGGCAGTCGCCCTAAAAC
AAAGTTAAACATCATGAGGGAAGCGGTGATCGCCGAAGTATCGACTCAACTATCAGAGGTAGTTGGCGTC
ATCGAGCGCCATCTCGAACCGACGTTGCTGGCCGTACATTTGTACGGCTCCGCAGTGGATGGCGGCCTGA
AGCCACACAGCGATATTGATTTGCTGGTTACGGTGACCGTAAGGCTTGATGAAACAACGCGGCGAGCTTT
GATCAACGACCTTTTGGAAACTTCGGCTTCCCCTGGAGAGAGCGAGATTCTCCGCGCTGTAGAAGTCACC
ATTGTTGTGCACGACGACATCATTCCGTGGCGTTATCCAGCTAAGCGCGAACTGCAATTTGGAGAATGGC
AGCGCAATGACATTCTTGCAGGTATCTTCGAGCCAGCCACGATCGACATTGATCTGGCTATCTTGCTGAC
AAAAGCAAGAGAACATAGCGTTGCCTTGGTAGGTCCAGCGGCGGAGGAACTCTTTGATCCGGTTCCTGAA
CAGGATCTATTTGAGGCGCTAAATGAAACCTTAACGCTATGGAACTCGCCGCCCGACTGGGCTGGCGATG
AGCGAAATGTAGTGCTTACGTTGTCCCGCATTTGGTACAGCGCAGTAACCGGCAAAATCGCGCCGAAGGA
TGTCGCTGCCGACTGGGCAATGGAGCGCCTGCCGGCCCAGTATCAGCCCGTCATACTTGAAGCTAGACAG
GCTTATCTTGGACAAGAAGAAGATCGCTTGGCCTCGCGCGCAGATCAGTTGGAAGAATTTGTCCATTACG
TAAAAGGCGAGATCACCAAGGTAGTCGGCAAATAACTGTCAGACCAAGTTTACTCATATATACTTTAGAT
TGATTTAAAACTTCATTTTTAATTTAAAAGGATCTAGGTGAAGATCCTTTTTGATAATCTCATGACCAAA
ATCCCTTAACGTGAGTTTTCGTTCCACTGAGCGTCAGACCCCGTAGAAAAGATCAAAGGATCTTCTTGAG
ATCCTTTTTTTCTGCGCGTAATCTGCTGCTTGCAAACAAAAAAACCACCGCTACCAGCGGTGGTTTGTTT
GCCGGATCAAGAGCTACCAACTCTTTTTCCGAAGGTAACTGGCTTCAGCAGAGCGCAGATACCAAATACT
GTCCTTCTAGTGTAGCCGTAGTTAGGCCACCACTTCAAGAACTCTGTAGCACCGCCTACATACCTCGCTC
TGCTAATCCTGTTACCAGTGGCTGCTGCCAGTGGCGATAAGTCGTGTCTTACCGGGTTGGACTCAAGACG
ATAGTTACCGGATAAGGCGCAGCGGTCGGGCTGAACGGGGGGTTCGTGCACACAGCCCAGCTTGGAGCGA
ACGACCTACACCGAACTGAGATACCTACAGCGTGAGCTATGAGAAAGCGCCACGCTTCCCGAAGGGAGAA
AGGCGGACAGGTATCCGGTAAGCGGCAGGGTCGGAACAGGAGAGCGCACGAGGGAGCTTCCAGGGGGAAA
CGCCTGGTATCTTTATAGTCCTGTCGGGTTTCGCCACCTCTGACTTGAGCGTCGATTTTTGTGATGCTCG
TCAGGGGGGCGGAGCCTATGGAAAAACGCCAGCAACGCGGCCTTTTTACGGTTCCTGGCCTTTTGCTGGC
CTTTTGCTCACATGTTCTTTCCTGCGTTATCCCCTGATTCTGTGGATAACCGTATTACCGCCTTTGAGTG
AGCTGATACCGCTCGCCGCAGCCGAACGACCGAGCGCAGCGAGTCAGTGAGCGAGGAAGCGGAAGAGCGC
CCAATACGCAAACCGCCTCTCCCCGCGCGTTGGCCGATTCATTAATCACTCTGTGGTCTCAAATGGCGAC
GGTTAATGGGTACACAGGGAATACTCCGGCGGCGACTACACCGGCAGCCACCGGATCAAAGCAATCTGCT
CCTCCGACTAAGACCGTCGATAGCCACTCCGTTCTAAAAAGGCTGCAATCTGAACTAATGGGATTGATGA
TGGGAGCTGATCCGGGGATATCTGCGTTTCCAGAGGAGGACAACATATTTTGCTGGAAAGGAACAATTAC
AGGAAGCAAAGATACTGTGTTCGAAGGAACTGAGTACAGACTCTCACTCACTTTCTCTAACGATTATCCT
TTTAAGTCTCCCAAAGTTAAGTTTGAGACATGCTGCTTCCACCCCAATGTGGATCTCTATGGCAATATTT
GCTTGGACATTCTTCAGGATAAATGGTCATCTGCTTATGATGTGAGGACGATATTACTCTCAATTCAAAG
CCTTCTCGGAGAACCGAACATCAGCTCACCATTGAACAATCAAGCGGCTCAGCTTTGGAGCAATCAAGAA
GAGTACAGGAAGATGGTTGAGAAGCTCTACAAGCCTTTAAACGCATGAGCTTTGAGACCACGAA
