Features (pLannotate 1.2.2; 8 found; start..end, strand, type, name):
      1..34      +  rep_origin     RSF ori (fragment): Plasmids containing the RSF 1030 origin of replication can be propagated in E. coli cells that contain additional plasmids with compatible origins.
     36..85      +  CDS            lacI (fragment): lac repressor; lacI; The lac repressor binds to the lac operator to inhibit transcription in E. coli. This inhibition can be relieved by adding lactose or isopropyl-β-D-thiogalactopyranoside (IPTG).
    102..644     +  CDS            UBC19: UBC19_ARATH - Experimental evidence at protein level: Swiss-Prot protein existence level 1. Accepts the ubiquitin from the E1 complex and catalyzes its covalent attachment to other proteins. Part of the anaphase-promoting complex (APC). May have a key function during cell cycle and be involved in cyclin B1 degradation. From Arabidopsis thaliana (Mouse-ear cress).
    773..877     +  promoter       AmpR promoter: bla
    868..948     -  CDS            int (fragment): INT2_ECOLX - Protein inferred from homology: Swiss-Prot protein existence level 3. Putative integrase believed to be involved in the insertion of antibiotic resistance genes into plasmids and transposons. From Escherichia coli.
   1036..1092    +  CDS            GmR (fragment): gentamycin acetyltransferase; aacC1; confers resistance to gentamycin
   1099..1887    +  CDS            aadA: S3AD_ECOLX - Experimental evidence at protein level: Swiss-Prot protein existence level 1. Mediates bacterial resistance to the antibiotics streptomycin and spectinomycin. From Escherichia coli.
   2061..2649    +  rep_origin     ori: high-copy-number ColE1/pMB1/pBR322/pUC origin of replication
>Addgene plasmid #104684 | pUG-UBC19 | addgene full sequence | sequence record 206131 | Addgene NGS Result
GAGCGCAGCGAGTCAGTGAGCGAGGAAGCGGAAGAGCGCCCAATACGCAAACCGCCTCTCCCCGCGCGTT
GGCCGATTCATTAATCACTCTGTGGTCTCAAATGGCGACGGTTAATGGGTACACAGGGAATACTCCGGCG
GCGACTACACCGGCAGCCACCGGATCAAAGCAATCTGCTCCTCCGACTAAGACCGTCGATAGCCACTCCG
TTCTAAAAAGGCTGCAATCTGAACTAATGGGATTGATGATGGGAGCTGATCCGGGGATATCTGCGTTTCC
AGAGGAGGACAACATATTTTGCTGGAAAGGAACAATTACAGGAAGCAAAGATACTGTGTTCGAAGGAACT
GAGTACAGACTCTCACTCACTTTCTCTAACGATTATCCTTTTAAGTCTCCCAAAGTTAAGTTTGAGACAT
GCTGCTTCCACCCCAATGTGGATCTCTATGGCAATATTTGCTTGGACATTCTTCAGGATAAATGGTCATC
TGCTTATGATGTGAGGACGATATTACTCTCAATTCAAAGCCTTCTCGGAGAACCGAACATCAGCTCACCA
TTGAACAATCAAGCGGCTCAGCTTTGGAGCAATCAAGAAGAGTACAGGAAGATGGTTGAGAAGCTCTACA
AGCCTTTAAACGCATGAGCTTTGAGACCACGAAGTGGCTCTTCAGTGGACGAAAGGGCCTCGTGATACGC
CTATTTTTATAGGTTAATGTCATGATAATAATGGTTTCTTAGACGTCAGGTGGCACTTTTCGGGGAAATG
TGCGCGGAACCCCTATTTGTTTATTTTTCTAAATACATTCAAATATGTATCCGCTCATGAGACAATAACC
CTGATAAATGCTTCAATAATATTGAAAAAGGAAGAGTATGCGCTCACGCAACTGGTCCAGAACCTTGACC
GAACGCAGCGGTGGTAACGGCGCAGTGGCGGTTTTCATGGCTTGTTATGACTGTTTTTTTTTGGGGTACA
GTCTATGCCTCGGGCATCCAAGCAGCAAGCGCGTTACGCCGTGGGTCGATGTTTGATGTTATGGAGCAGC
AACGATGTTACGCAGCAGGGCAGTCGCCCTAAAACAAAGTTAAACATCATGAGGGAAGCGGTGATCGCCG
AAGTATCGACTCAACTATCAGAGGTAGTTGGCGTCATCGAGCGCCATCTCGAACCGACGTTGCTGGCCGT
ACATTTGTACGGCTCCGCAGTGGATGGCGGCCTGAAGCCACACAGCGATATTGATTTGCTGGTTACGGTG
ACCGTAAGGCTTGATGAAACAACGCGGCGAGCTTTGATCAACGACCTTTTGGAAACTTCGGCTTCCCCTG
GAGAGAGCGAGATTCTCCGCGCTGTAGAAGTCACCATTGTTGTGCACGACGACATCATTCCGTGGCGTTA
TCCAGCTAAGCGCGAACTGCAATTTGGAGAATGGCAGCGCAATGACATTCTTGCAGGTATCTTCGAGCCA
GCCACGATCGACATTGATCTGGCTATCTTGCTGACAAAAGCAAGAGAACATAGCGTTGCCTTGGTAGGTC
CAGCGGCGGAGGAACTCTTTGATCCGGTTCCTGAACAGGATCTATTTGAGGCGCTAAATGAAACCTTAAC
GCTATGGAACTCGCCGCCCGACTGGGCTGGCGATGAGCGAAATGTAGTGCTTACGTTGTCCCGCATTTGG
TACAGCGCAGTAACCGGCAAAATCGCGCCGAAGGATGTCGCTGCCGACTGGGCAATGGAGCGCCTGCCGG
CCCAGTATCAGCCCGTCATACTTGAAGCTAGACAGGCTTATCTTGGACAAGAAGAAGATCGCTTGGCCTC
GCGCGCAGATCAGTTGGAAGAATTTGTCCATTACGTAAAAGGCGAGATCACCAAGGTAGTCGGCAAATAA
CTGTCAGACCAAGTTTACTCATATATACTTTAGATTGATTTAAAACTTCATTTTTAATTTAAAAGGATCT
AGGTGAAGATCCTTTTTGATAATCTCATGACCAAAATCCCTTAACGTGAGTTTTCGTTCCACTGAGCGTC
AGACCCCGTAGAAAAGATCAAAGGATCTTCTTGAGATCCTTTTTTTCTGCGCGTAATCTGCTGCTTGCAA
ACAAAAAAACCACCGCTACCAGCGGTGGTTTGTTTGCCGGATCAAGAGCTACCAACTCTTTTTCCGAAGG
TAACTGGCTTCAGCAGAGCGCAGATACCAAATACTGTTCTTCTAGTGTAGCCGTAGTTAGGCCACCACTT
CAAGAACTCTGTAGCACCGCCTACATACCTCGCTCTGCTAATCCTGTTACCAGTGGCTGCTGCCAGTGGC
GATAAGTCGTGTCTTACCGGGTTGGACTCAAGACGATAGTTACCGGATAAGGCGCAGCGGTCGGGCTGAA
CGGGGGGTTCGTGCACACAGCCCAGCTTGGAGCGAACGACCTACACCGAACTGAGATACCTACAGCGTGA
GCTATGAGAAAGCGCCACGCTTCCCGAAGGGAGAAAGGCGGACAGGTATCCGGTAAGCGGCAGGGTCGGA
ACAGGAGAGCGCACGAGGGAGCTTCCAGGGGGAAACGCCTGGTATCTTTATAGTCCTGTCGGGTTTCGCC
ACCTCTGACTTGAGCGTCGATTTTTGTGATGCTCGTCAGGGGGGCGGAGCCTATGGAAAAACGCCAGCAA
CGCGGCCTTTTTACGGTTCCTGGCCTTTTGCTGGCCTTTTGCTCACATGTTCTTTCCTGCGTTATCCCCT
GATTCTGTGGATAACCGTATTACCGCCTTTGAGTGAGCTGATACCGCTCGCCGCAGCCGAACGACC
